>Addgene plasmid #107397 | pcDNA3-FLAG- gate-pGK-HYG | depositor full sequence | sequence record 202612 | Full Sequence
TCGAGGTTATCAAACAAGTTTGTACAAAAAAGCTGAACGAGAAACGTAAAATGATATAAATATCAATATA
TTAAATTAGATTTTGCATAAAAAACAGACTACATAATACTGTAAAACACAACATATCCAGTCACTATGGC
GGCCGCATTAGGCACCCCAGGCTTTACACTTTATGCTTCCGGCTCGTATAATGTGTGGATTTTGAGTTAG
GATCCGTCGAGATTTTCAGGAGCTAAGGAAGCTAAAATGGAGAAAAAAATCACTGGATATACCACCGTTG
ATATATCCCAATGGCATCGTAAAGAACATTTTGAGGCATTTCAGTCAGTTGCTCAATGTACCTATAACCA
GACCGTTCAGCTGGATATTACGGCCTTTTTAAAGACCGTAAAGAAAAATAAGCACAAGTTTTATCCGGCC
TTTATTCACATTCTTGCCCGCCTGATGAATGCTCATCCGGAATTCCGTATGGCAATGAAAGACGGTGAGC
TGGTGATATGGGATAGTGTTCACCCTTGTTACACCGTTTTCCATGAGCAAACTGAAACGTTTTCATCGCT
CTGGAGTGAATACCACGACGATTTCCGGCAGTTTCTACACATATATTCGCAAGATGTGGCGTGTTACGGT
GAAAACCTGGCCTATTTCCCTAAAGGGTTTATTGAGAATATGTTTTTCGTCTCAGCCAATCCCTGGGTGA
GTTTCACCAGTTTTGATTTAAACGTGGCCAATATGGACAACTTCTTCGCCCCCGTTTTCACCATGGGCAA
ATATTATACGCAAGGCGACAAGGTGCTGATGCCGCTGGCGATTCAGGTTCATCATGCCGTTTGTGATGGC
TTCCATGTCGGCAGAATGCTTAATGAATTACAACAGTACTGCGATGAGTGGCAGGGCGGGGCGTAAACGC
GTGGATCCGGCTTACTAAAAGCCAGATAACAGTATGCGTATTTGCGCGCTGATTTTTGCGGTATAAGAAT
ATATACTGATATGTATACCCGAAGTATGTCAAAAAGAGGTATGCTATGAAGCAGCGTATTACAGTGACAG
TTGACAGCGACAGCTATCAGTTGCTCAAGGCATATATGATGTCAATATCTCCGGTCTGGTAAGCACAACC
ATGCAGAATGAAGCCCGTCGTCTGCGTGCCGAACGCTGGAAAGCGGAAAATCAGGAAGGGATGGCTGAGG
TCGCCCGGTTTATTGAAATGAACGGCTCTTTTGCTGACGAGAACAGGGGCTGGTGAAATGCAGTTTAAGG
TTTACACCTATAAAAGAGAGAGCCGTTATCGTCTGTTTGTGGATGTACAGAGTGATATTATTGACACGCC
CGGGCGACGGATGGTGATCCCCCTGGCCAGTGCACGTCTGCTGTCAGATAAAGTCTCCCGTGAACTTTAC
CCGGTGGTGCATATCGGGGATGAAAGCTGGCGCATGATGACCACCGATATGGCCAGTGTGCCGGTCTCCG
TTATCGGGGAAGAAGTGGCTGATCTCAGCCACCGCGAAAATGACATCAAAAACGCCATTAACCTGATGTT
CTGGGGAATATAAATGTCAGGCTCCCTTATACACAGCCAGTCTGCAGGTCGACCATAGTGACTGGATATG
TTGTGTTTTACAGTATTATGTAGTCTGTTTTTTATGCAAAATCTAATTTAATATATTGATATTTATATCA
TTTTACGTTTCTCGTTCAGCTTTCTTGTACAAAGTGGTTCGATAACGAATTCCGCCCCCCCCCCCTAACG
TTACTGGCCGAAGCCGCTTGGAATAAGGCCGGTGTGCGTTTGTCTATATGTTATTTTCCACCATATTGCC
GTCTTTTGGCAATGTGAGGGCCGCGTTTAACGAATTCTACCGGGTAGGGGAGGCGCTTTTCCCAAGGCAG
TCTGGAGCATGCGCTTTAGCAGCCCCGCTGGGCACTTGGCGCTACACAAGTGGCCTCTGGCCTCGCACAC
ATTCCACATCCACCGGTAGGCGCCAACCGGCTCCGTTCTTTGGTGGCCCCTTCGCGCCACCTTCTACTCC
TCCCCTAGTCAGGAAGTTCCCCCCCGCCCCGCAGCTCGCGTCGTGCAGGACGTGACAAATGGAAGTAGCA
CGTCTCACTAGTCTCGTGCAGATGGACAGCACCGCTGAGCAATGGAAGCGGGTAGGCCTTTGGGGCAGCG
GCCAATAGCAGCTTTGCTCCTTCGCTTTCTGGGCTCAGAGGCTGGGAAGGGGTGGGTCCGGGGGCGGGCT
CAGGGGCGGGCTCAGGGGCGGGGCGGGCGCCCGAAGGTCCTCCGGAGGCCCGGCATTCTGCACGCTTCAA
AAGCGCACGTCTGCCGCGCTGTTCTCCTCTTCCTCATCTCCGGGCCTTTCGACCTGCATCCCGCCACCAT
GAAAAAGCCTGAACTCACCGCGACGTCTGTCGAGAAGTTTCTGATCGAAAAGTTCGACAGCGTCTCCGAC
CTGATGCAGCTCTCGGAGGGCGAAGAATCTCGTGCTTTCAGCTTCGATGTAGGAGGGCGTGGATATGTCC
TGCGGGTAAATAGCTGCGCCGATGGTTTCTACAAAGATCGTTATGTTTATCGGCACTTTGCATCGGCCGC
GCTCCCGATTCCGGAAGTGCTTGACATTGGGGAATTCAGCGAGAGCCTGACCTATTGCATCTCCCGCCGT
GCACAGGGTGTCACGTTGCAAGACCTGCCTGAAACCGAACTGCCCGCTGTTCTGCAGCCGGTCGCGGAGG
CCATGGATGCGATCGCTGCGGCCGATCTTAGCCAGACGAGCGGGTTCGGCCCATTCGGACCGCAAGGAAT
CGGTCAATACACTACATGGCGTGATTTCATATGCGCGATTGCTGATCCCCATGTGTATCACTGGCAAACT
GTGATGGACGACACCGTCAGTGCGTCCGTCGCGCAGGCTCTCGATGAGCTGATGCTTTGGGCCGAGGACT
GCCCCGAAGTCCGGCACCTCGTGCACGCGGATTTCGGCTCCAACAATGTCCTGACGGACAATGGCCGCAT
AACAGCGGTCATTGACTGGAGCGAGGCGATGTTCGGGGATTCCCAATACGAGGTCGCCAACATCTTCTTC
TGGAGGCCGTGGTTGGCTTGTATGGAGCAGCAGACGCGCTACTTCGAGCGGAGGCATCCGGAGCTTGCAG
GATCGCCGCGGCTCCGGGCGTATATGCTCCGCATTGGTCTTGACCAACTCTATCAGAGCTTGGTTGACGG
CAATTTCGATGATGCAGCTTGGGCGCAGGGTCGATGCGACGCAATCGTCCGATCCGGAGCCGGGACTGTC
GGGCGTACACAAATCGCCCGCAGAAGCGCGGCCGTCTGGACCGATGGCTGTGTAGAAGTACTCGCCGATA
GTGGAAACCGACGCCCCAGCACTCGTCCGAGGGCAAAGGAATAGCACGTACTACGAGATTTCGATTCCAC
CGCCGCCTTCTATGAAAGGTTGGGCTTCGGAATCGTTTTCCGGGACGCCGGCTGGATGATCCTCCAGCGC
GGGGATCTCATGCTGGAGTTCTTCGCCCACCCCAACTTGTTTATTGCAGCTTATAATGGTTACAAATAAA
GCAATAGCATCACAAATTTCACAAATAAAGCATTTTTTTCACTGCATTCTAGTTGTGGTTTGTCCAAACT
CATCAATGTATCTTATCATGTCTGTATACCGTCGACCTCTAGCTAGAGCTTGGCGTAATCATGGTCATAG
CTGTTTCCTGTGTGAAATTGTTATCCGCTCACAATTCCACACAACATACGAGCCGGAAGCATAAAGTGTA
AAGCCTGGGGTGCCTAATGAGTGAGCTAACTCACATTAATTGCGTTGCGCTCACTGCCCGCTTTCCAGTC
GGGAAACCTGTCGTGCCAGCTGCATTAATGAATCGGCCAACGCGCGGGGAGAGGCGGTTTGCGTATTGGG
CGCTCTTCCGCTTCCTCGCTCACTGACTCGCTGCGCTCGGTCGTTCGGCTGCGGCGAGCGGTATCAGCTC
ACTCAAAGGCGGTAATACGGTTATCCACAGAATCAGGGGATAACGCAGGAAAGAACATGTGAGCAAAAGG
CCAGCAAAAGGCCAGGAACCGTAAAAAGGCCGCGTTGCTGGCGTTTTTCCATAGGCTCCGCCCCCCTGAC
GAGCATCACAAAAATCGACGCTCAAGTCAGAGGTGGCGAAACCCGACAGGACTATAAAGATACCAGGCGT
TTCCCCCTGGAAGCTCCCTCGTGCGCTCTCCTGTTCCGACCCTGCCGCTTACCGGATACCTGTCCGCCTT
TCTCCCTTCGGGAAGCGTGGCGCTTTCTCATAGCTCACGCTGTAGGTATCTCAGTTCGGTGTAGGTCGTT
CGCTCCAAGCTGGGCTGTGTGCACGAACCCCCCGTTCAGCCCGACCGCTGCGCCTTATCCGGTAACTATC
GTCTTGAGTCCAACCCGGTAAGACACGACTTATCGCCACTGGCAGCAGCCACTGGTAACAGGATTAGCAG
AGCGAGGTATGTAGGCGGTGCTACAGAGTTCTTGAAGTGGTGGCCTAACTACGGCTACACTAGAAGAACA
GTATTTGGTATCTGCGCTCTGCTGAAGCCAGTTACCTTCGGAAAAAGAGTTGGTAGCTCTTGATCCGGCA
AACAAACCACCGCTGGTAGCGGTGGTTTTTTTGTTTGCAAGCAGCAGATTACGCGCAGAAAAAAAGGATC
TCAAGAAGATCCTTTGATCTTTTCTACGGGGTCTGACGCTCAGTGGAACGAAAACTCACGTTAAGGGATT
TTGGTCATGAGATTATCAAAAAGGATCTTCACCTAGATCCTTTTAAATTAAAAATGAAGTTTTAAATCAA
TCTAAAGTATATATGAGTAAACTTGGTCTGACAGTTACCAATGCTTAATCAGTGAGGCACCTATCTCAGC
GATCTGTCTATTTCGTTCATCCATAGTTGCCTGACTCCCCGTCGTGTAGATAACTACGATACGGGAGGGC
TTACCATCTGGCCCCAGTGCTGCAATGATACCGCGAGACCCACGCTCACCGGCTCCAGATTTATCAGCAA
TAAACCAGCCAGCCGGAAGGGCCGAGCGCAGAAGTGGTCCTGCAACTTTATCCGCCTCCATCCAGTCTAT
TAATTGTTGCCGGGAAGCTAGAGTAAGTAGTTCGCCAGTTAATAGTTTGCGCAACGTTGTTGCCATTGCT
ACAGGCATCGTGGTGTCACGCTCGTCGTTTGGTATGGCTTCATTCAGCTCCGGTTCCCAACGATCAAGGC
GAGTTACATGATCCCCCATGTTGTGCAAAAAAGCGGTTAGCTCCTTCGGTCCTCCGATCGTTGTCAGAAG
TAAGTTGGCCGCAGTGTTATCACTCATGGTTATGGCAGCACTGCATAATTCTCTTACTGTCATGCCATCC
GTAAGATGCTTTTCTGTGACTGGTGAGTACTCAACCAAGTCATTCTGAGAATAGTGTATGCGGCGACCGA
GTTGCTCTTGCCCGGCGTCAATACGGGATAATACCGCGCCACATAGCAGAACTTTAAAAGTGCTCATCAT
TGGAAAACGTTCTTCGGGGCGAAAACTCTCAAGGATCTTACCGCTGTTGAGATCCAGTTCGATGTAACCC
ACTCGTGCACCCAACTGATCTTCAGCATCTTTTACTTTCACCAGCGTTTCTGGGTGAGCAAAAACAGGAA
GGCAAAATGCCGCAAAAAAGGGAATAAGGGCGACACGGAAATGTTGAATACTCATACTCTTCCTTTTTCA
ATATTATTGAAGCATTTATCAGGGTTATTGTCTCATGAGCGGATACATATTTGAATGTATTTAGAAAAAT
AAACAAATAGGGGTTCCGCGCACATTTCCCCGAAAAGTGCCACCTGACGTCGACGGATCGGGAGATCTCC
CGATCCCCTATGGTGCACTCTCAGTACAATCTGCTCTGATGCCGCATAGTTAAGCCAGTATCTGCTCCCT
GCTTGTGTGTTGGAGGTCGCTGAGTAGTGCGCGAGCAAAATTTAAGCTACAACAAGGCAAGGCTTGACCG
ACAATTGCATGAAGAATCTGCTTAGGGTTAGGCGTTTTGCGCTGCTTCGCGATGTACGGGCCAGATATAC
GCGTTGACATTGATTATTGACTAGTTATTAATAGTAATCAATTACGGGGTCATTAGTTCATAGCCCATAT
ATGGAGTTCCGCGTTACATAACTTACGGTAAATGGCCCGCCTGGCTGACCGCCCAACGACCCCCGCCCAT
TGACGTCAATAATGACGTATGTTCCCATAGTAACGCCAATAGGGACTTTCCATTGACGTCAATGGGTGGA
GTATTTACGGTAAACTGCCCACTTGGCAGTACATCAAGTGTATCATATGCCAAGTACGCCCCCTATTGAC
GTCAATGACGGTAAATGGCCCGCCTGGCATTATGCCCAGTACATGACCTTATGGGACTTTCCTACTTGGC
AGTACATCTACGTATTAGTCATCGCTATTACCATGGTGATGCGGTTTTGGCAGTACATCAATGGGCGTGG
ATAGCGGTTTGACTCACGGGGATTTCCAAGTCTCCACCCCATTGACGTCAATGGGAGTTTGTTTTGGCAC
CAAAATCAACGGGACTTTCCAAAATGTCGTAACAACTCCGCCCCATTGACGCAAATGGGCGGTAGGCGTG
TACGGTGGGAGGTCTATATAAGCAGAGCTCTCTGGCTAACTAGAGAACCCACTGCTTACTGGCTTATCGA
AATTAATACGACTCACTATAGGGAGACCCAAGCTGGCTAGCGTTTAAACTTAAGCTTGCCACCATGGACT
ACAAGGACGACGATGACAAGCTCGATGGAGGTGCGGCCGC
Features (pLannotate 1.2.2; 25 found; start..end, strand, type, name):
     14..138     +  protein_bind   attR1: mutant version of attR; recombination site for the Gateway® LR reaction LR Clonase™
    163..193     +  promoter       lac UV5 promoter: E. coli lac promoter with an "up" mutation
    217..246     +  promoter       cat promoter (fragment): promoter of the E. coli cat gene encoding chloramphenicol acetyltransferase
    247..906     +  CDS            CmR: chloramphenicol acetyltransferase; cat; confers resistance to chloramphenicol
   1085..1243    +  CDS            ccdA (fragment): CCDA_ECO57 - Also known as H, letA. Experimental evidence at protein level: Swiss-Prot protein existence level 1. Antitoxin component of a type II toxin-antitoxin (TA) system which inhibits the post-segregational killing (PSK) of plasmid-free cells, also referred to as a plasmid addiction system. Binds to and blocks the activity of CcdB; will also remove bound CcdB protein from the CcdB-GyrA complex by forming a CcdA-CcdB complex, a process termed rejuvenation. Functions as a transcriptional corepressor for the ccdAB operon, repression also requires CcdB (By similarity). From Escherichia coli
   1248..1550    +  CDS            ccdB: CCDB_ECOLI - Also known as G, letB, letD. Experimental evidence at protein level: Swiss-Prot protein existence level 1. Toxic component of a type II toxin-antitoxin (TA) system, functioning in plasmid maintainence. Responsible for the post- segregational killing (PSK) of plasmid-free cells, also referred to as a plasmid addiction system. Half-life of over 2 hours. Cell killing by CcdB is accompanied by filamentation, defects in chromosome and plasmid segregation, defects in cell division, formation of anucleate cells, decreased DNA synthesis and plasmid loss. Interferes with the activity of DN
   1594..1718    -  protein_bind   attR2: mutant version of attR; recombination site for the Gateway® LR reaction LR Clonase™
   1736..1842    +  misc_feature   IRES (fragment): internal ribosome entry site (IRES) of the encephalomyocarditis virus (EMCV)
   1862..2361    +  promoter       PGK promoter: mouse phosphoglycerate kinase 1 promoter
   2379..3404    +  CDS            HygR: aminoglycoside phosphotransferase from E. coli; aph(4)-Ia; confers resistance to hygromycin
   3414..3539    +  CDS            ble (fragment): BLE_KLEPN - Experimental evidence at protein level: Swiss-Prot protein existence level 1. Binding protein with a strong affinity to the bleomycin family of antibiotics. Binds to CL990; an antimitotic-antibiotic compound. From Klebsiella pneumoniae.
   3534..3655    +  polyA_signal   SV40 poly(A) signal: SV40 polyadenylation signal
   3728..3744    -  protein_bind   lac operator: The lac repressor binds to the lac operator to inhibit transcription in E. coli. This inhibition can be relieved by adding lactose or isopropyl-β-D-thiogalactopyranoside (IPTG). lac repressor encoded by lacI
   3752..3782    -  promoter       lac promoter: promoter for the E. coli lac operon
   3797..3818    -  protein_bind   CAP binding site: CAP binding activates transcription in the presence of cAMP. E. coli catabolite activator protein
   3831..3923    -  CDS            lacI (fragment): lac repressor; lacI; The lac repressor binds to the lac operator to inhibit transcription in E. coli. This inhibition can be relieved by adding lactose or isopropyl-β-D-thiogalactopyranoside (IPTG).
   4106..4694    -  rep_origin     ori: high-copy-number ColE1/pMB1/pBR322/pUC origin of replication
   4865..5725    -  CDS            AmpR: β-lactamase; bla; confers resistance to ampicillin, carbenicillin, and related antibiotics
   5726..5830    -  promoter       AmpR promoter: bla
   5889..5941    -  misc_feature   bom (fragment): basis of mobility region from pBR322
   6096..6475    +  enhancer       CMV enhancer: human cytomegalovirus immediate early enhancer
   6476..6679    +  promoter       CMV promoter: human cytomegalovirus (CMV) immediate early promoter
   6675..6708    +  LTR            5' LTR (truncated) (fragment): truncated 5' long terminal repeat (LTR) from HIV-1
   6724..6742    +  promoter       T7 promoter: promoter for bacteriophage T7 RNA polymerase
   6790..6810    +  CDS            FLAG (fragment): FLAG® epitope tag, followed by an enterokinase cleavage site
