>Addgene plasmid #107397 | pcDNA3-FLAG- gate-pGK-HYG | addgene full sequence | sequence record 212122 | Addgene NGS Result
CAATCTGCTCTGATGCCGCATAGTTAAGCCAGTATCTGCTCCCTGCTTGTGTGTTGGAGGTCGCTGAGTA
GTGCGCGAGCAAAATTTAAGCTACAACAAGGCAAGGCTTGACCGACAATTGCATGAAGAATCTGCTTAGG
GTTAGGCGTTTTGCGCTGCTTCGCGATGTACGGGCCAGATATACGCGTTGACATTGATTATTGACTAGTT
ATTAATAGTAATCAATTACGGGGTCATTAGTTCATAGCCCATATATGGAGTTCCGCGTTACATAACTTAC
GGTAAATGGCCCGCCTGGCTGACCGCCCAACGACCCCCGCCCATTGACGTCAATAATGACGTATGTTCCC
ATAGTAACGCCAATAGGGACTTTCCATTGACGTCAATGGGTGGAGTATTTACGGTAAACTGCCCACTTGG
CAGTACATCAAGTGTATCATATGCCAAGTACGCCCCCTATTGACGTCAATGACGGTAAATGGCCCGCCTG
GCATTATGCCCAGTACATGACCTTATGGGACTTTCCTACTTGGCAGTACATCTACGTATTAGTCATCGCT
ATTACCATGGTGATGCGGTTTTGGCAGTACATCAATGGGCGTGGATAGCGGTTTGACTCACGGGGATTTC
CAAGTCTCCACCCCATTGACGTCAATGGGAGTTTGTTTTGGCACCAAAATCAACGGGACTTTCCAAAATG
TCGTAACAACTCCGCCCCATTGACGCAAATGGGCGGTAGGCGTGTACGGTGGGAGGTCTATATAAGCAGA
GCTCTCTGGCTAACTAGAGAACCCACTGCTTACTGGCTTATCGAAATTAATACGACTCACTATAGGGAGA
CCCAAGCTGGCTAGCGTTTAAACTTAAGCTTGCCACCATGGACTACAAGGACGACGATGACAAGCTCGAT
GGAGGTGCGGCCGCTCGAGGTTATCAAACAAGTTTGTACAAAAAAGCTGAACGAGAAACGTAAAATGATA
TAAATATCAATATATTAAATTAGATTTTGCATAAAAAACAGACTACATAATACTGTAAAACACAACATAT
CCAGTCACTATGGCGGCCGCATTAGGCACCCCAGGCTTTACACTTTATGCTTCCGGCTCGTATAATGTGT
GGATTTTGAGTTAGGATCCGTCGAGATTTTCAGGAGCTAAGGAAGCTAAAATGGAGAAAAAAATCACTGG
ATATACCACCGTTGATATATCCCAATGGCATCGTAAAGAACATTTTGAGGCATTTCAGTCAGTTGCTCAA
TGTACCTATAACCAGACCGTTCAGCTGGATATTACGGCCTTTTTAAAGACCGTAAAGAAAAATAAGCACA
AGTTTTATCCGGCCTTTATTCACATTCTTGCCCGCCTGATGAATGCTCATCCGGAATTCCGTATGGCAAT
GAAAGACGGTGAGCTGGTGATATGGGATAGTGTTCACCCTTGTTACACCGTTTTCCATGAGCAAACTGAA
ACGTTTTCATCGCTCTGGAGTGAATACCACGACGATTTCCGGCAGTTTCTACACATATATTCGCAAGATG
TGGCGTGTTACGGTGAAAACCTGGCCTATTTCCCTAAAGGGTTTATTGAGAATATGTTTTTCGTCTCAGC
CAATCCCTGGGTGAGTTTCACCAGTTTTGATTTAAACGTGGCCAATATGGACAACTTCTTCGCCCCCGTT
TTCACCATGGGCAAATATTATACGCAAGGCGACAAGGTGCTGATGCCGCTGGCGATTCAGGTTCATCATG
CCGTTTGTGATGGCTTCCATGTCGGCAGAATGCTTAATGAATTACAACAGTACTGCGATGAGTGGCAGGC
GGGGCGTAATCTAGAGGATCCGGCTTACTAAAAGCCAGATAACAGTATGCGTATTTGCGCGCTGATTTTT
GCGGTATAAGAATATATACTGATATGTATACCCGAAGTATGTCAAAAAGAGGTATGCTATGAAGCAGCGT
ATTACAGTGACAGTTGACAGCGACAGCTATCAGTTGCTCAAGGCATATATGATGTCAATATCTCCGGTCT
GGTAAGCACAACCATGCAGAATGAAGCCCGTCGTCTGCGTGCCGAACGCTGGAAAGCGGAAAATCAGGAA
GGGATGGCTGAGGTCGCCCGGTTTATTGAAATGAACGGCTCTTTTGCTGACGAGAACAGGGGCTGGTGAA
ATGCAGTTTAAGGTTTACACCTATAAAAGAGAGAGCCGTTATCGTCTGTTTGTGGATGTACAGAGTGATA
TTATTGACACGCCCGGGCGACGGATGGTGATCCCCCTGGCCAGTGCACGTCTGCTGTCAGATAAAGTCCC
CCGTGAACTTTACCCGGTGGTGCATATCGGGGATGAAAGCTGGCGCATGATGACCACCGATATGGCCAGT
GTGCCGGTCTCCGTTATCGGGGAAGAAGTGGCTGATCTCAGCCACCGCGAAAATGACATCAAAAACGCCA
TTAACCTGATGTTCTGGGGAATATAAATGTCAGGCTCCCTTATACACAGCCAGTCTGCAGGTCGACCATA
GTGACTGGATATGTTGTGTTTTACAGTATTATGTAGTCTGTTTTTTATGCAAAATCTAATTTAATATATT
GATATTTATATCATTTTACGTTTCTCGTTCAGCTTTCTTGTACAAAGTGGTTCGATAACGAATTCCGCCC
CCCCCCCCTAACGTTACTGGCCGAAGCCGCTTGGAATAAGGCCGGTGTGCGTTTGTCTATATGTTATTTT
CCACCATATTGCCGTCTTTTGGCAATGTGAGGGCCGCGTTTAACGAATTCTACCGGGTAGGGGAGGCGCT
TTTCCCAAGGCAGTCTGGAGCATGCGCTTTAGCAGCCCCGCTGGGCACTTGGCGCTACACAAGTGGCCTC
TGGCCTCGCACACATTCCACATCCACCGGTAGGCGCCAACCGGCTCCGTTCTTTGGTGGCCCCTTCGCGC
CACCTTCTACTCCTCCCCTAGTCAGGAAGTTCCCCCCCGCCCCGCAGCTCGCGTCGTGCAGGACGTGACA
AATGGAAGTAGCACGTCTCACTAGTCTCGTGCAGATGGACAGCACCGCTGAGCAATGGAAGCGGGTAGGC
CTTTGGGGCAGCGGCCAATAGCAGCTTTGCTCCTTCGCTTTCTGGGCTCAGAGGCTGGGAAGGGGTGGGT
CCGGGGGCGGGCTCAGGGGCGGGCTCAGGGGCGGGGCGGGCGCCCGAAGGTCCTCCGGAGGCCCGGCATT
CTGCACGCTTCAAAAGCGCACGTCTGCCGCGCTGTTCTCCTCTTCCTCATCTCCGGGCCTTTCGACCTGC
ATCCCGCCACCATGAAAAAGCCTGAACTCACCGCGACGTCTGTCGAGAAGTTTCTGATCGAAAAGTTCGA
CAGCGTCTCCGACCTGATGCAGCTCTCGGAGGGCGAAGAATCTCGTGCTTTCAGCTTCGATGTAGGAGGG
CGTGGATATGTCCTGCGGGTAAATAGCTGCGCCGATGGTTTCTACAAAGATCGTTATGTTTATCGGCACT
TTGCATCGGCCGCGCTCCCGATTCCGGAAGTGCTTGACATTGGGGAATTCAGCGAGAGCCTGACCTATTG
CATCTCCCGCCGTGCACAGGGTGTCACGTTGCAAGACCTGCCTGAAACCGAACTGCCCGCTGTTCTGCAG
CCGGTCGCGGAGGCCATGGATGCGATCGCTGCGGCCGATCTTAGCCAGACGAGCGGGTTCGGCCCATTCG
GACCGCAAGGAATCGGTCAATACACTACATGGCGTGATTTCATATGCGCGATTGCTGATCCCCATGTGTA
TCACTGGCAAACTGTGATGGACGACACCGTCAGTGCGTCCGTCGCGCAGGCTCTCGATGAGCTGATGCTT
TGGGCCGAGGACTGCCCCGAAGTCCGGCACCTCGTGCACGCGGATTTCGGCTCCAACAATGTCCTGACGG
ACAATGGCCGCATAACAGCGGTCATTGACTGGAGCGAGGCGATGTTCGGGGATTCCCAATACGAGGTCGC
CAACATCTTCTTCTGGAGGCCGTGGTTGGCTTGTATGGAGCAGCAGACGCGCTACTTCGAGCGGAGGCAT
CCGGAGCTTGCAGGATCGCCGCGGCTCCGGGCGTATATGCTCCGCATTGGTCTTGACCAACTCTATCAGA
GCTTGGTTGACGGCAATTTCGATGATGCAGCTTGGGCGCAGGGTCGATGCGACGCAATCGTCCGATCCGG
AGCCGGGACTGTCGGGCGTACACAAATCGCCCGCAGAAGCGCGGCCGTCTGGACCGATGGCTGTGTAGAA
GTACTCGCCGATAGTGGAAACCGACGCCCCAGCACTCGTCCGAGGGCAAAGGAATAGCACGTACTACGAG
ATTTCGATTCCACCGCCGCCTTCTATGAAAGGTTGGGCTTCGGAATCGTTTTCCGGGACGCCGGCTGGAT
GATCCTCCAGCGCGGGGATCTCATGCTGGAGTTCTTCGCCCACCCCAACTTGTTTATTGCAGCTTATAAT
GGTTACAAATAAAGCAATAGCATCACAAATTTCACAAATAAAGCATTTTTTTCACTGCATTCTAGTTGTG
GTTTGTCCAAACTCATCAATGTATCTTATCATGTCTGTATACCGTCGACCTCTAGCTAGAGCTTGGCGTA
ATCATGGTCATAGCTGTTTCCTGTGTGAAATTGTTATCCGCTCACAATTCCACACAACATACGAGCCGGA
AGCATAAAGTGTAAAGCCTGGGGTGCCTAATGAGTGAGCTAACTCACATTAATTGCGTTGCGCTCACTGC
CCGCTTTCCAGTCGGGAAACCTGTCGTGCCAGCTGCATTAATGAATCGGCCAACGCGCGGGGAGAGGCGG
TTTGCGTATTGGGCGCTCTTCCGCTTCCTCGCTCACTGACTCGCTGCGCTCGGTCGTTCGGCTGCGGCGA
GCGGTATCAGCTCACTCAAAGGCGGTAATACGGTTATCCACAGAATCAGGGGATAACGCAGGAAAGAACA
TGTGAGCAAAAGGCCAGCAAAAGGCCAGGAACCGTAAAAAGGCCGCGTTGCTGGCGTTTTTCCATAGGCT
CCGCCCCCCTGACGAGCATCACAAAAATCGACGCTCAAGTCAGAGGTGGCGAAACCCGACAGGACTATAA
AGATACCAGGCGTTTCCCCCTGGAAGCTCCCTCGTGCGCTCTCCTGTTCCGACCCTGCCGCTTACCGGAT
ACCTGTCCGCCTTTCTCCCTTCGGGAAGCGTGGCGCTTTCTCATAGCTCACGCTGTAGGTATCTCAGTTC
GGTGTAGGTCGTTCGCTCCAAGCTGGGCTGTGTGCACGAACCCCCCGTTCAGCCCGACCGCTGCGCCTTA
TCCGGTAACTATCGTCTTGAGTCCAACCCGGTAAGACACGACTTATCGCCACTGGCAGCAGCCACTGGTA
ACAGGATTAGCAGAGCGAGGTATGTAGGCGGTGCTACAGAGTTCTTGAAGTGGTGGCCTAACTACGGCTA
CACTAGAAGAACAGTATTTGGTATCTGCGCTCTGCTGAAGCCAGTTACCTTCGGAAAAAGAGTTGGTAGC
TCTTGATCCGGCAAACAAACCACCGCTGGTAGCGGTGGTTTTTTTGTTTGCAAGCAGCAGATTACGCGCA
GAAAAAAAGGATCTCAAGAAGATCCTTTGATCTTTTCTACGGGGTCTGACGCTCAGTGGAACGAAAACTC
ACGTTAAGGGATTTTGGTCATGAGATTATCAAAAAGGATCTTCACCTAGATCCTTTTAAATTAAAAATGA
AGTTTTAAATCAATCTAAAGTATATATGAGTAAACTTGGTCTGACAGTTACCAATGCTTAATCAGTGAGG
CACCTATCTCAGCGATCTGTCTATTTCGTTCATCCATAGTTGCCTGACTCCCCGTCGTGTAGATAACTAC
GATACGGGAGGGCTTACCATCTGGCCCCAGTGCTGCAATGATACCGCGAGACCCACGCTCACCGGCTCCA
GATTTATCAGCAATAAACCAGCCAGCCGGAAGGGCCGAGCGCAGAAGTGGTCCTGCAACTTTATCCGCCT
CCATCCAGTCTATTAATTGTTGCCGGGAAGCTAGAGTAAGTAGTTCGCCAGTTAATAGTTTGCGCAACGT
TGTTGCCATTGCTACAGGCATCGTGGTGTCACGCTCGTCGTTTGGTATGGCTTCATTCAGCTCCGGTTCC
CAACGATCAAGGCGAGTTACATGATCCCCCATGTTGTGCAAAAAAGCGGTTAGCTCCTTCGGTCCTCCGA
TCGTTGTCAGAAGTAAGTTGGCCGCAGTGTTATCACTCATGGTTATGGCAGCACTGCATAATTCTCTTAC
TGTCATGCCATCCGTAAGATGCTTTTCTGTGACTGGTGAGTACTCAACCAAGTCATTCTGAGAATAGTGT
ATGCGGCGACCGAGTTGCTCTTGCCCGGCGTCAATACGGGATAATACCGCGCCACATAGCAGAACTTTAA
AAGTGCTCATCATTGGAAAACGTTCTTCGGGGCGAAAACTCTCAAGGATCTTACCGCTGTTGAGATCCAG
TTCGATGTAACCCACTCGTGCACCCAACTGATCTTCAGCATCTTTTACTTTCACCAGCGTTTCTGGGTGA
GCAAAAACAGGAAGGCAAAATGCCGCAAAAAAGGGAATAAGGGCGACACGGAAATGTTGAATACTCATAC
TCTTCCTTTTTCAATATTATTGAAGCATTTATCAGGGTTATTGTCTCATGAGCGGATACATATTTGAATG
TATTTAGAAAAATAAACAAATAGGGGTTCCGCGCACATTTCCCCGAAAAGTGCCACCTGACGTCGACGGA
TCGGGAGATCTCCCGATCCCCTATGGTGCACTCTCAGTA
Features (pLannotate 1.2.2; 25 found; start..end, strand, type, name):
    190..569     +  enhancer       CMV enhancer: human cytomegalovirus immediate early enhancer
    570..773     +  promoter       CMV promoter: human cytomegalovirus (CMV) immediate early promoter
    769..802     +  LTR            5' LTR (truncated) (fragment): truncated 5' long terminal repeat (LTR) from HIV-1
    818..836     +  promoter       T7 promoter: promoter for bacteriophage T7 RNA polymerase
    884..904     +  CDS            FLAG (fragment): FLAG® epitope tag, followed by an enterokinase cleavage site
    938..1062    +  protein_bind   attR1: mutant version of attR; recombination site for the Gateway® LR reaction LR Clonase™
   1087..1117    +  promoter       lac UV5 promoter: E. coli lac promoter with an "up" mutation
   1141..1170    +  promoter       cat promoter (fragment): promoter of the E. coli cat gene encoding chloramphenicol acetyltransferase
   1171..1851    +  CDS            CmR: chloramphenicol acetyltransferase confers resistance to chloramphenicol
   2008..2166    +  CDS            ccdA (fragment): CCDA_ECO57 - Also known as H, letA. Experimental evidence at protein level: Swiss-Prot protein existence level 1. Antitoxin component of a type II toxin-antitoxin (TA) system which inhibits the post-segregational killing (PSK) of plasmid-free cells, also referred to as a plasmid addiction system. Binds to and blocks the activity of CcdB; will also remove bound CcdB protein from the CcdB-GyrA complex by forming a CcdA-CcdB complex, a process termed rejuvenation. Functions as a transcriptional corepressor for the ccdAB operon, repression also requires CcdB (By similarity). From Escherichia coli
   2171..2476    +  CDS            ccdB: CcdB, a bacterial toxin that poisons DNA gyrase; ccdB; Plasmids containing the ccdB gene cannot be propagated in standard E. coli strains.
   2517..2641    -  protein_bind   attR2: mutant version of attR; recombination site for the Gateway® LR reaction LR Clonase™
   2659..2765    +  misc_feature   IRES (fragment): internal ribosome entry site (IRES) of the encephalomyocarditis virus (EMCV)
   2785..3284    +  promoter       PGK promoter: mouse phosphoglycerate kinase 1 promoter
   3302..4327    +  CDS            HygR: aminoglycoside phosphotransferase from E. coli; aph(4)-Ia; confers resistance to hygromycin
   4337..4462    +  CDS            ble (fragment): BLE_KLEPN - Experimental evidence at protein level: Swiss-Prot protein existence level 1. Binding protein with a strong affinity to the bleomycin family of antibiotics. Binds to CL990; an antimitotic-antibiotic compound. From Klebsiella pneumoniae.
   4457..4578    +  polyA_signal   SV40 poly(A) signal: SV40 polyadenylation signal
   4651..4667    -  protein_bind   lac operator: The lac repressor binds to the lac operator to inhibit transcription in E. coli. This inhibition can be relieved by adding lactose or isopropyl-β-D-thiogalactopyranoside (IPTG). lac repressor encoded by lacI
   4675..4705    -  promoter       lac promoter: promoter for the E. coli lac operon
   4720..4741    -  protein_bind   CAP binding site: CAP binding activates transcription in the presence of cAMP. E. coli catabolite activator protein
   4754..4846    -  CDS            lacI (fragment): lac repressor; lacI; The lac repressor binds to the lac operator to inhibit transcription in E. coli. This inhibition can be relieved by adding lactose or isopropyl-β-D-thiogalactopyranoside (IPTG).
   5029..5617    -  rep_origin     ori: high-copy-number ColE1/pMB1/pBR322/pUC origin of replication
   5788..6648    -  CDS            AmpR: β-lactamase; bla; confers resistance to ampicillin, carbenicillin, and related antibiotics
   6649..6753    -  promoter       AmpR promoter: bla
   6812..35      -  misc_feature   bom (fragment) (across the origin): basis of mobility region from pBR322
