[The description below was written by a language model from this plasmid's Addgene catalogue record and pLannotate feature annotations shown in this document.]
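Description:
pcDNA3-FLAG- gate-pGK-HYG is an empty Gateway destination vector built on the pcDNA3 mammalian expression backbone, designed to accept an open reading frame from an entry clone and express it with an N-terminal FLAG epitope. It replicates in E. coli from a high-copy ColE1/pUC-type origin and carries ampicillin resistance (bla) on the backbone. The Gateway cassette adds a chloramphenicol resistance gene and the ccdB gyrase toxin, so the unrecombined plasmid is selected with both antibiotics and must be maintained in a ccdB-tolerant strain.

The expression unit consists of the human CMV immediate early enhancer and promoter, followed by a T7 promoter, a FLAG coding segment and the attR1–CmR–ccdB–attR2 cassette. In an LR recombination reaction the region between the attR sites is replaced by the gene of interest. This removes ccdB, allowing counter-selection of successful recombinants in ordinary strains, and places the insert downstream of the FLAG tag. Downstream of attR2 lie a short EMCV IRES fragment and then a mouse PGK promoter driving a hygromycin resistance gene. That gene is followed by a bleomycin-resistance fragment and an SV40 polyadenylation signal, giving an independent marker for selecting stably transfected mammalian cells.

The catalogue lists the vector type as lentiviral as well as mammalian expression. However, both sequence records, which are essentially identical but start at different positions, show only a very short HIV-1 5' LTR fragment next to the CMV promoter. No packaging signal, 3' LTR or other lentiviral elements are annotated, so the features support a plasmid transfection vector rather than a packageable lentiviral one. It is suited to FLAG-tagged protein expression, detection and immunoprecipitation studies.
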