Addgene plasmid #107397: pcDNA3-FLAG- gate-pGK-HYG
Purpose: (Empty Backbone) Gateway destination vector
Depositing lab: William Kaelin. Depositing organization: Dana-Farber Cancer Institute. Publication: The myeloma drug lenalidomide promotes the cereblon-dependent destruction of Ikaros proteins. Lu G, Middleton RE, Sun H, Naniong M, Ott CJ, Mitsiades CS, Wong KK, Bradner JE, Kaelin WG Jr. Science. 2014 Jan 17;343(6168):305-9. doi: 10.1126/science.1244917. Epub 2013 Nov 29. PubMed 24292623.
Backbone
  Vector backbone: pcDNA3
  Vector type: Mammalian Expression, Lentiviral ; Gateway Destination
  Tag / fusion protein: FLAG (N terminal on backbone)
Growth in bacteria
  Bacterial resistance: Chloramphenicol and Ampicillin, 25 & 100 μg/mL
  Growth temperature: 37°C
  Growth strain: ccdB Survival
  Copy number: Unknown
Gene/Insert
  Gene/Insert name: None
  Tag / fusion protein: FLAG (N terminal on backbone)
Terms and licenses: Academic/Nonprofit Terms; Industry Terms: Not Available to Industry
How to cite: pcDNA3-FLAG- gate-pGK-HYG was a gift from William Kaelin (Addgene plasmid # 107397 ; http://n2t.net/addgene:107397 ; RRID:Addgene_107397)
